>Addgene plasmid #187159 | pRDA_355 | addgene full sequence | sequence record 366285 | Addgene NGS Result
TCCCCGCGCGTTGGCCGATTCATTAATGCAGCTGGCACGACAGGTTTCCCGACTGGAAAGCGGGCAGTGA
GCGCAACGCAATTAATGTGAGTTAGCTCACTCATTAGGCACCCCAGGCTTTACACTTTATGCTTCCGGCT
CGTATGTTGTGTGGAATTGTGAGCGGATAACAATTTCACACAGGAAACAGCTATGACCATGATTACGCCA
AGCGCGCAATTAACCCTCACTAAAGGGAACAAAAGCTGGAGCTGCAAGCTTAATGTAGTCTTATGCAATA
CTCTTGTAGTCTTGCAACATGGTAACGATGAGTTAGCAACATGCCTTACAAGGAGAGAAAAAGCACCGTG
CATGCCGATTGGTGGAAGTAAGGTGGTACGATCGTGCCTTATTAGGAAGGCAACAGACGGGTCTGACATG
GATTGGACGAACCACTGAATTGCCGCATTGCAGAGATATTGTATTTAAGTGCCTAGCTCGATACATAAAC
GGGTCTCTCTGGTTAGACCAGATCTGAGCCTGGGAGCTCTCTGGCTAACTAGGGAACCCACTGCTTAAGC
CTCAATAAAGCTTGCCTTGAGTGCTTCAAGTAGTGTGTGCCCGTCTGTTGTGTGACTCTGGTAACTAGAG
ATCCCTCAGACCCTTTTAGTCAGTGTGGAAAATCTCTAGCAGTGGCGCCCGAACAGGGACTTGAAAGCGA
AAGGGAAACCAGAGGAGCTCTCTCGACGCAGGACTCGGCTTGCTGAAGCGCGCACGGCAAGAGGCGAGGG
GCGGCGACTGGTGAGTACGCCAAAAATTTTGACTAGCGGAGGCTAGAAGGAGAGAGATGGGTGCGAGAGC
GTCAGTATTAAGCGGGGGAGAATTAGATCGCGATGGGAAAAAATTCGGTTAAGGCCAGGGGGAAAGAAAA
AATATAAATTAAAACATATAGTATGGGCAAGCAGGGAGCTAGAACGATTCGCAGTTAATCCTGGCCTGTT
AGAAACATCAGAAGGCTGTAGACAAATACTGGGACAGCTACAACCATCCCTTCAGACAGGATCAGAAGAA
CTTAGATCATTATATAATACAGTAGCAACCCTCTATTGTGTGCATCAAAGGATAGAGATAAAAGACACCA
AGGAAGCTTTAGACAAGATAGAGGAAGAGCAAAACAAAAGTAAGACCACCGCACAGCAAGCGGCCGCTGA
TCTTCAGACCTGGAGGAGGAGATATGAGGGACAATTGGAGAAGTGAATTATATAAATATAAAGTAGTAAA
AATTGAACCATTAGGAGTAGCACCCACCAAGGCAAAGAGAAGAGTGGTGCAGAGAGAAAAAAGAGCAGTG
GGAATAGGAGCTTTGTTCCTTGGGTTCTTGGGAGCAGCAGGAAGCACTATGGGCGCAGCGTCAATGACGC
TGACGGTACAGGCCAGACAATTATTGTCTGGTATAGTGCAGCAGCAGAACAATTTGCTGAGGGCTATTGA
GGCGCAACAGCATCTGTTGCAACTCACAGTCTGGGGCATCAAGCAGCTCCAGGCAAGAATCCTGGCTGTG
GAAAGATACCTAAAGGATCAACAGCTCCTGGGGATTTGGGGTTGCTCTGGAAAACTCATTTGCACCACTG
CTGTGCCTTGGAATGCTAGTTGGAGTAATAAATCTCTGGAACAGATTTGGAATCACACGACCTGGATGGA
GTGGGACAGAGAAATTAACAATTACACAAGCTTAATACACTCCTTAATTGAAGAATCGCAAAACCAGCAA
GAAAAGAATGAACAAGAATTATTGGAATTAGATAAATGGGCAAGTTTGTGGAATTGGTTTAACATAACAA
ATTGGCTGTGGTATATAAAATTATTCATAATGATAGTAGGAGGCTTGGTAGGTTTAAGAATAGTTTTTGC
TGTACTTTCTATAGTGAATAGAGTTAGGCAGGGATATTCACCATTATCGTTTCAGACCCACCTCCCAACC
CCGAGGGGACCCGGTACCCGAACGCTGACGTCATCAACCCGCTCCAAGGAATCGCGGGCCCAGTGTCACT
AGGCGGGAACACCCAGCGCGCGTGCGCCCTGGCAGGAAGATGGCTGTGAGGGACAGGGGAGTGGCGCCCT
GCAATATTTGCATGTCGCTATGTGTTCTGGGAAATCACCATAAACGTGAAATCCCTATCAGTGATAGAGA
CTTATAAGTTCCCTATCAGTGATAGAGACACCGGAGACGCTTTTTTCGTCTCAGTTTCAGAGCTACAGCA
GAAATGCTGTAGCAAGTTGAAATAAGGCTAGTCCGTTATCAACTTGAAAAAGTGGCACCGAGTCGGTGCT
TTTTTGAATTCAAGCTTGGCGTAACTAGATCTTGAGACAAATGGCAGTATTCATCCACAATTTTAAAAGA
AAAGGGGGGATTGGGGGGTACAGTGCAGGGGAAAGAATAGTAGACATAATAGCAACAGACATACAAACTA
AAGAATTACAAAAACAAATTACAAAAATTCAAAATTTTCGGGTTTATTACAGGGACAGCAGAGATCCACT
TTGGCGCCGGCTCGAGGGGGCCCGGGTGCAAAGATGGATAAAGTTTTAAACAGAGAGGAATCTTTGCAGC
TAATGGACCTTCTAGGTCTTGAAAGGAGTGGGAATTGGCTCCGGTGCCCGTCAGTGGGCAGAGCGCACAT
CGCCCACAGTCCCCGAGAAGTTGGGGGGAGGGGTCGGCAATTGATCCGGTGCCTAGAGAAGGTGGCGCGG
GGTAAACTGGGAAAGTGATGTCGTGTACTGGCTCCGCCTTTTTCCCGAGGGTGGGGGAGAACCGTATATA
AGTGCAGTAGTCGCCGTGAACGTTCTTTTTCGCAACGGGTTTGCCGCCAGAACACAGGTAAGTGCCGTGT
GTGGTTCCCGCGGGCCTGGCCTCTTTACGGGTTATGGCCCTTGCGTGCCTTGAATTACTTCCACCTGGCT
GCAGTACGTGATTCTTGATCCCGAGCTTCGGGTTGGAAGTGGGTGGGAGAGTTCGAGGCCTTGCGCTTAA
GGAGCCCCTTCGCCTCGTGCTTGAGTTGAGGCCTGGCCTGGGCGCTGGGGCCGCCGCGTGCGAATCTGGT
GGCACCTTCGCGCCTGTCTCGCTGCTTTCGATAAGTCTCTAGCCATTTAAAATTTTTGATGACCTGCTGC
GACGCTTTTTTTCTGGCAAGATAGTCTTGTAAATGCGGGCCAAGATCTGCACACTGGTATTTCGGTTTTT
GGGGCCGCGGGCGGCGACGGGGCCCGTGCGTCCCAGCGCACATGTTCGGCGAGGCGGGGCCTGCGAGCGC
GGCCACCGAGAATCGGACGGGGGTAGTCTCAAGCTGGCCGGCCTGCTCTGGTGCCTGGCCTCGCGCCGCC
GTGTATCGCCCCGCCCTGGGCGGCAAGGCTGGCCCGGTCGGCACCAGTTGCGTGAGCGGAAAGATGGCCG
CTTCCCGGCCCTGCTGCAGGGAGCTCAAAATGGAGGACGCGGCGCTCGGGAGAGCGGGCGGGTGAGTCAC
CCACACAAAGGAAAAGGGCCTTTCCGTCCTCAGCCGTCGCTTCATGTGACTCCACGGAGTACCGGGCGCC
GTCCAGGCACCTCGATTAGTTCTCGAGCTTTTGGAGTACGTCGTCTTTAGGTTGGGGGGAGGGGTTTTAT
GCGATGGAGTTTCCCCACACTGAGTGGGTGGAGACTGAAGTTAGGCCAGCTTGGCACTTGATGTAATTCT
CCTTGGAATTTGCCCTTTTTGAGTTTGGATCTTGGTTCATTCTCAAGCCTCAGACAGTGGTTCAAAGTTT
TTTTCTTCCATTTCAGGTGTCGTGACGTACGGCCACCGGTGCCACCATGGCTAGATTAGATAAAAGTAAA
GTGATTAACAGCGCATTAGAGCTGCTTAATGAGGTCGGAATCGAAGGTTTAACAACCCGTAAACTCGCCC
AGAAGCTAGGTGTAGAGCAGCCTACATTGTATTGGCATGTAAAAAATAAGCGGGCTTTGCTCGACGCCTT
AGCCATTGAGATGTTAGATAGGCACCATACTCACTTTTGCCCTTTAGAAGGGGAAAGCTGGCAAGATTTT
TTACGTAATAACGCTAAAAGTTTTAGATGTGCTTTACTAAGTCATCGCGATGGAGCAAAAGTACATTTAG
GTACACGGCCTACAGAAAAACAGTATGAAACTCTCGAAAATCAATTAGCCTTTTTATGCCAACAAGGTTT
TTCACTAGAGAATGCATTATATGCACTCAGCGCTGTGGGGCATTTTACTTTAGGTTGCGTATTGGAAGAT
CAAGAGCATCAAGTCGCTAAAGAAGAAAGGGAAACACCTACTACTGATAGTATGCCGCCATTATTACGAC
AAGCTATCGAATTATTTGATCACCAAGGTGCAGAGCCAGCCTTCTTATTCGGCCTTGAATTGATCATTTG
CGGATTAGAAAAACAACTTAAATGTGAAAGTGGTTCCCCAAAAAAGAAGAGAAAGGTCGGATCCGGGGCC
ACCAACTTTTCCCTGCTGAAGCAGGCTGGCGACGTCGAGGAGAACCCTGGCCCTGGCTCCGCTAGCGGAA
CCGAGTACAAGCCCACGGTGCGCCTCGCCACCCGCGACGACGTCCCCAGGGCCGTACGCACCCTCGCCGC
CGCGTTCGCCGACTACCCCGCCACGCGCCACACCGTCGATCCGGACCGCCACATCGAGCGGGTCACCGAG
CTGCAAGAACTCTTCCTCACGCGCGTCGGGCTCGACATCGGCAAGGTGTGGGTCGCGGACGACGGCGCCG
CCGTGGCGGTCTGGACCACGCCGGAGAGCGTCGAAGCGGGGGCGGTGTTCGCCGAGATCGGCCCGCGCAT
GGCCGAGTTGAGCGGTTCCCGGCTGGCCGCGCAGCAACAGATGGAAGGCCTCCTGGCGCCGCACCGGCCC
AAGGAGCCCGCGTGGTTCCTGGCCACCGTCGGAGTCTCGCCCGACCACCAGGGCAAGGGTCTGGGCAGCG
CCGTCGTGCTCCCCGGAGTGGAGGCGGCCGAGCGCGCCGGGGTGCCCGCCTTCCTGGAGACCTCCGCGCC
CCGCAACCTCCCCTTCTACGAGCGGCTCGGCTTCACCGTCACCGCCGACGTCGAGGTGCCCGAAGGACCG
CGCACCTGGTGCATGACCCGCAAGCCCGGTGCCTGAACGCGTTAAGTCGACAATCAACCTCTGGATTACA
AAATTTGTGAAAGATTGACTGGTATTCTTAACTATGTTGCTCCTTTTACGCTATGTGGATACGCTGCTTT
AATGCCTTTGTATCATGCTATTGCTTCCCGTATGGCTTTCATTTTCTCCTCCTTGTATAAATCCTGGTTG
CTGTCTCTTTATGAGGAGTTGTGGCCCGTTGTCAGGCAACGTGGCGTGGTGTGCACTGTGTTTGCTGACG
CAACCCCCACTGGTTGGGGCATTGCCACCACCTGTCAGCTCCTTTCCGGGACTTTCGCTTTCCCCCTCCC
TATTGCCACGGCGGAACTCATCGCCGCCTGCCTTGCCCGCTGCTGGACAGGGGCTCGGCTGTTGGGCACT
GACAATTCCGTGGTGTTGTCGGGGAAATCATCGTCCTTTCCTTGGCTGCTCGCCTGTGTTGCCACCTGGA
TTCTGCGCGGGACGTCCTTCTGCTACGTCCCTTCGGCCCTCAATCCAGCGGACCTTCCTTCCCGCGGCCT
GCTGCCGGCTCTGCGGCCTCTTCCGCGTCTTCGCCTTCGCCCTCAGACGAGTCGGATCTCCCTTTGGGCC
GCCTCCCCGCGTCGACTTTAAGACCAATGACTTACAAGGCAGCTGTAGATCTTAGCCACTTTTTAAAAGA
AAAGGGGGGACTGGAAGGGCTAATTCACTCCCAACGAAGACAAGATCTGCTTTTTGCTTGTACTGGGTCT
CTCTGGTTAGACCAGATCTGAGCCTGGGAGCTCTCTGGCTAACTAGGGAACCCACTGCTTAAGCCTCAAT
AAAGCTTGCCTTGAGTGCTTCAAGTAGTGTGTGCCCGTCTGTTGTGTGACTCTGGTAACTAGAGATCCCT
CAGACCCTTTTAGTCAGTGTGGAAAATCTCTAGCAGTACGTATAGTAGTTCATGTCATCTTATTATTCAG
TATTTATAACTTGCAAAGAAATGAATATCAGAGAGTGAGAGGAACTTGTTTATTGCAGCTTATAATGGTT
ACAAATAAAGCAATAGCATCACAAATTTCACAAATAAAGCATTTTTTTCACTGCATTCTAGTTGTGGTTT
GTCCAAACTCATCAATGTATCTTATCATGTCTGGCTCTAGCTATCCCGCCCCTAACTCCGCCCATCCCGC
CCCTAACTCCGCCCAGTTCCGCCCATTCTCCGCCCCATGGCTGACTAATTTTTTTTATTTATGCAGAGGC
CGAGGCCGCCTCGGCCTCTGAGCTATTCCAGAAGTAGTGAGGAGGCTTTTTTGGAGGCCTAGGGACGTAC
CCAATTCGCCCTATAGTGAGTCGTATTACGCGCGCTCACTGGCCGTCGTTTTACAACGTCGTGACTGGGA
AAACCCTGGCGTTACCCAACTTAATCGCCTTGCAGCACATCCCCCTTTCGCCAGCTGGCGTAATAGCGAA
GAGGCCCGCACCGATCGCCCTTCCCAACAGTTGCGCAGCCTGAATGGCGAATGGG
[124 nt withheld, positions 6636-6759]
C
[91 nt withheld, positions 6761-6851]
A
[49 nt withheld, positions 6853-6901]
CCTTTGACGTTGGAGTCCACGTTCTTT
[37 nt withheld, positions 6929-6965]
ACCCTATCTCGGTCTATTCTTTTGATTTATAAGGGATTTTGCCGATTTCGGCCTATTGGTTAAAAAATGA
GCTGATTTAACAAAAATTTAACGCGAATTTTAACAAAATATTAACGCTTACAATTTAGGTGGCACTTTTC
GGGGAAATGTGCGCGGAACCCCTATTTGTTTATTTTTCTAAATACATTCAAATATGTATCCGCTCATGAG
ACAATAACCCTGATAAATGCTTCAATAATATTGAAAAAGGAAGAGTATGAGTATTCAACATTTCCGTGTC
GCCCTTATTCCCTTTTTTGCGGCATTTTGCCTTCCTGTTTTTGCTCACCCAGAAACGCTGGTGAAAGTAA
AAGATGCTGAAGATCAGTTGGGTGCACGAGTGGGTTACATCGAACTGGATCTCAACAGCGGTAAGATCCT
TGAGAGTTTTCGCCCCGAAGAACGTTTTCCAATGATGAGCACTTTTAAAGTTCTGCTATGTGGCGCGGTA
TTATCCCGTATTGACGCCGGGCAAGAGCAACTCGGTCGCCGCATACACTATTCTCAGAATGACTTGGTTG
AGTACTCACCAGTCACAGAAAAGCATCTTACGGATGGCATGACAGTAAGAGAATTATGCAGTGCTGCCAT
AACCATGAGTGATAACACTGCGGCCAACTTACTTCTGACAACGATCGGAGGACCGAAGGAGCTAACCGCT
TTTTTGCACAACATGGGGGATCATGTAACTCGCCTTGATCGTTGGGAACCGGAGCTGAATGAAGCCATAC
CAAACGACGAGCGTGACACCACGATGCCTGTAGCAATGGCAACAACGTTGCGCAAACTATTAACTGGCGA
ACTACTTACTCTAGCTTCCCGGCAACAATTAATAGACTGGATGGAGGCGGATAAAGTTGCAGGACCACTT
CTGCGCTCGGCCCTTCCGGCTGGCTGGTTTATTGCTGATAAATCTGGAGCCGGTGAGCGTGGGTCTCGCG
GTATCATTGCAGCACTGGGGCCAGATGGTAAGCCCTCCCGTATCGTAGTTATCTACACGACGGGGAGTCA
GGCAACTATGGATGAACGAAATAGACAGATCGCTGAGATAGGTGCCTCACTGATTAAGCATTGGTAACTG
TCAGACCAAGTTTACTCATATATACTTTAGATTGATTTAAAACTTCATTTTTAATTTAAAAGGATCTAGG
TGAAGATCCTTTTTGATAATCTCATGACCAAAATCCCTTAACGTGAGTTTTCGTTCCACTGAGCGTCAGA
CCCCGTAGAAAAGATCAAAGGATCTTCTTGAGATCCTTTTTTTCTGCGCGTAATCTGCTGCTTGCAAACA
AAAAAACCACCGCTACCAGCGGTGGTTTGTTTGCCGGATCAAGAGCTACCAACTCTTTTTCCGAAGGTAA
CTGGCTTCAGCAGAGCGCAGATACCAAATACTGTTCTTCTAGTGTAGCCGTAGTTAGGCCACCACTTCAA
GAACTCTGTAGCACCGCCTACATACCTCGCTCTGCTAATCCTGTTACCAGTGGCTGCTGCCAGTGGCGAT
AAGTCGTGTCTTACCGGGTTGGACTCAAGACGATAGTTACCGGATAAGGCGCAGCGGTCGGGCTGAACGG
GGGGTTCGTGCACACAGCCCAGCTTGGAGCGAACGACCTACACCGAACTGAGATACCTACAGCGTGAGCT
ATGAGAAAGCGCCACGCTTCCCGAAGGGAGAAAGGCGGACAGGTATCCGGTAAGCGGCAGGGTCGGAACA
GGAGAGCGCACGAGGGAGCTTCCAGGGGGAAACGCCTGGTATCTTTATAGTCCTGTCGGGTTTCGCCACC
TCTGACTTGAGCGTCGATTTTTGTGATGCTCGTCAGGGGGGCGGAGCCTATGGAAAAACGCCAGCAACGC
GGCCTTTTTACGGTTCCTGGCCTTTTGCTGGCCTTTTGCTCACATGTTCTTTCCTGCGTTATCCCCTGAT
TCTGTGGATAACCGTATTACCGCCTTTGAGTGAGCTGATACCGCTCGCCGCAGCCGAACGACCGAGCGCA
GCGAGTCAGTGAGCGAGGAAGCGGAAGAGCGCCCAATACGCAAACCGCCTC
Features (pLannotate 1.2.2; 31 found; start..end, strand, type, name):
     83..104     +  protein_bind   CAP binding site: CAP binding activates transcription in the presence of cAMP. E. coli catabolite activator protein
    119..149     +  promoter       lac promoter: promoter for the E. coli lac operon
    157..173     +  protein_bind   lac operator: The lac repressor binds to the lac operator to inhibit transcription in E. coli. This inhibition can be relieved by adding lactose or isopropyl-β-D-thiogalactopyranoside (IPTG). lac repressor encoded by lacI
    218..236     +  promoter       T3 promoter: promoter for bacteriophage T3 RNA polymerase
    264..490     +  promoter       RSV promoter: Rous sarcoma virus enhancer/promoter
    491..671     +  LTR            5' LTR (truncated): truncated 5' long terminal repeat (LTR) from HIV-1
    718..843     +  misc_feature   HIV-1 Ψ: packaging signal of human immunodeficiency virus type 1
    827..1190    +  CDS            HIV-1 gag (fragment): gag protein from human immunodeficiency virus 1; gag
   1336..1569    +  misc_feature   RRE: The Rev response element (RRE) of HIV-1 allows for Rev-dependent mRNA export from the nucleus to the cytoplasm.
   1946..1973    +  CDS            Rev (fragment): human immunodeficiency virus 1 (HIV-1) Rev protein; rev; enhances nuclear export of unspliced and incompletely spliced viral mRNAs
   2104..2198    +  promoter       H1-2O2 promoter: doxycycline-inducible variant of the human H1 RNA promoter (Henriksen et al., 2007)
   2250..2309    +  misc_RNA       gRNA scaffold (fragment): guide RNA scaffold for the Streptococcus pyogenes CRISPR/Cas9 system
   2371..2488    +  misc_feature   cPPT/CTS: central polypurine tract and central termination sequence of HIV-1
   2554..2620    +  CDS            small t antigen (fragment): SV40 (simian virus 40) small t antigen
   2646..2857    +  promoter       EF-1α core promoter: core promoter for human elongation factor EF-1α
   2858..3796    +  intron         EF-1α intron A: intron upstream of the start codon of human EF-1α
   3831..4443    +  CDS            TetR (fragment): tetracycline repressor TetR; tetR from transposon Tn10; TetR binds to the tetracycline operator tetO to inhibit transcription. This inhibition can be relieved by adding tetracycline or doxycycline.
   4448..4467    +  CDS            SV40 NLS (fragment): nuclear localization signal of SV40 (simian virus 40) large T antigen
   4550..5146    +  CDS            PuroR (fragment): puromycin N-acetyltransferase; pac from Streptomyces; confers resistance to puromycin
   5162..5750    +  misc_feature   WPRE: woodchuck hepatitis virus posttranscriptional regulatory element
   5801..5820    +  misc_feature   cPPT/CTS (fragment): central polypurine tract and central termination sequence of HIV-1
   5822..6055    +  LTR            3' LTR (ΔU3): self-inactivating 3' long terminal repeat (LTR) from HIV-1
   6133..6254    +  polyA_signal   SV40 poly(A) signal: SV40 polyadenylation signal
   6294..6429    +  rep_origin     SV40 ori: SV40 origin of replication
   6450..6468    -  promoter       T7 promoter: promoter for bacteriophage T7 RNA polymerase
   6476..6631    +  CDS            lacZα (fragment): LacZα fragment of β-galactosidase; lacZ fragment
   6636..7064    +  rep_origin     f1 ori (sequence partly withheld): f1 bacteriophage origin of replication; arrow indicates direction of (+) strand synthesis
   7117..7221    +  promoter       AmpR promoter: bla
   7222..8082    +  CDS            AmpR: β-lactamase; bla; confers resistance to ampicillin, carbenicillin, and related antibiotics
   8253..8841    +  rep_origin     ori: high-copy-number ColE1/pMB1/pBR322/pUC origin of replication
   9024..70      +  CDS            lacI (fragment) (across the origin): lac repressor; lacI; The lac repressor binds to the lac operator to inhibit transcription in E. coli. This inhibition can be relieved by adding lactose or isopropyl-β-D-thiogalactopyranoside (IPTG).
