[The description below was written by a language model from this plasmid's Addgene catalogue record and pLannotate feature annotations shown in this document.]
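Description:
pRDA_355 is an empty-backbone, third-generation-style self-inactivating lentiviral vector for doxycycline-inducible expression of a user-supplied Streptococcus pyogenes Cas9 sgRNA in mammalian cells. It is propagated in E. coli as a high-copy plasmid through a ColE1/pUC-type origin with ampicillin selection (AmpR), and it also carries an f1 origin and remnants of a lac/lacZα cloning region flanked by T3 and T7 promoters. The viral portion consists of an RSV promoter fused to a truncated HIV-1 5' LTR, the Ψ packaging signal with a gag fragment, the RRE for Rev-dependent export of the genomic RNA, a cPPT/CTS, WPRE, and a ΔU3 3' LTR followed by an SV40 poly(A) signal and SV40 origin.

The payload has two parts that work together. An H1-2O2 promoter, a variant of the human H1 Pol III promoter bearing tet operator sites, sits upstream of the Cas9 gRNA scaffold. The gap between the promoter and the scaffold is presumably where a guide sequence is inserted by restriction-enzyme cloning, although the record does not name the enzyme or sites. Downstream, the EF-1α core promoter with its intron A drives a TetR coding sequence carrying an SV40 NLS, followed by the puromycin resistance gene. The short unannotated interval between the two suggests they are co-expressed from one transcript, but the linking element is not identified. TetR binds the operators in H1-2O2 and holds sgRNA transcription off until doxycycline relieves the repression, while puromycin selects transduced cells. No Cas9 is encoded, so the nuclease must be supplied separately. The vector suits temporally controlled CRISPR perturbation, and the associated publication concerns telomerase inhibition in TERT promoter-mutant glioblastoma models.
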