Addgene plasmid #187159: pRDA_355
Purpose: (Empty Backbone) Lentiviral expression of doxycycline inducible customizable Sp Cas9 sgRNA
Depositing lab: John Doench & David Root. Depositing organization: Broad Institute. Publication: Telomerase inhibition is an effective therapeutic strategy in TERT promoter-mutant glioblastoma models with low tumor volume. Aquilanti E, Kageler L, Watson J, Baird DM, Jones RE, Hodges M, Szegletes ZM, Doench JG, Strathdee CA, Figueroa JRMF, Ligon KL, Beck M, Wen PY, Meyerson M. Neuro Oncol. 2023 Jul 6;25(7):1275-1285. doi: 10.1093/neuonc/noad024. PubMed 36694348.
Backbone
  Vector backbone: pRDA_355
  Vector type: Mammalian Expression, Lentiviral, CRISPR
  Selectable markers: Puromycin
Growth in bacteria
  Bacterial resistance: Ampicillin, 100 μg/mL
  Growth temperature: 37°C
  Growth strain: NEB Stable
  Copy number: High Copy
Gene/Insert
  Cloning method: Restriction Enzyme
Terms and licenses: Academic/Nonprofit Terms; Industry Terms: Not Available to Industry
How to cite: pRDA_355 was a gift from John Doench & David Root (Addgene plasmid # 187159 ; http://n2t.net/addgene:187159 ; RRID:Addgene_187159)
